Addgene plasmid #232292: pPMS-2272
Purpose: Protein Expression
Depositing lab: Jeremy Nathans. Depositing organization: Johns Hopkins University and School of Medicine.
Backbone
  Vector backbone: pRK5
  Backbone size w/o insert (bp): 4800
  Vector type: Mammalian Expression
Growth in bacteria
  Bacterial resistance: Ampicillin, 100 μg/mL
  Growth temperature: 37°C
  Growth strain: DH5alpha
  Copy number: High Copy
Gene/Insert
  Gene/Insert name: Alpha bungarotoxin
  Species: Synthetic
  Insert size (bp): 300
  Cloning method: Restriction Enzyme; 5′ cloning site NotI (unknown if destroyed); 3′ cloning site AscI (unknown if destroyed)
Resource information
  A portion of this plasmid was derived from a plasmid made by: Sean Megason, Addgene plasmid #69542
Terms and licenses: Academic/Nonprofit Terms; Industry Terms: Not Available to Industry
How to cite: pPMS-2272 was a gift from Jeremy Nathans (Addgene plasmid # 232292 ; http://n2t.net/addgene:232292 ; RRID:Addgene_232292)
