[The description below was written by a language model from this plasmid's Addgene catalogue record and pLannotate feature annotations shown in this document.]
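Description:
pPMS-2272 is a mammalian expression plasmid built on the pRK5 backbone and catalogued for protein expression. It is propagated in E. coli at high copy from a ColE1/pUC-type origin and selected with ampicillin through the bla (AmpR) gene. An M13 phage origin is also annotated, along with short remnants of lac, lacZα, bom and rop sequences that appear to be backbone carry-over rather than functional parts. No mammalian selection marker is annotated. An SV40 enhancer/early promoter region lies downstream of the expression cassette, but only a lacZα fragment is annotated after it.

The expression cassette is driven by the human CMV immediate early enhancer and promoter, followed by a fragment of CMV intron A and an SP6 promoter that could support in vitro transcription. The annotated coding elements begin with a fragment of the mouse immunoglobulin heavy chain signal sequence, which would direct the product into the secretory pathway. Next comes a synthetic alpha-bungarotoxin coding sequence of about 300 bp, cloned between NotI and AscI sites. Alpha-bungarotoxin is the krait three-finger toxin that binds nicotinic acetylcholine receptors with high affinity.

Downstream of the toxin, the feature table shows a roughly 780 bp region matching a guinea pig IgG2 heavy chain constant region. This is not mentioned in the catalogue fields. Its position suggests a secreted toxin–Fc fusion protein, although the record does not confirm the reading frame or the junctions. The cassette ends with an SV40 polyadenylation signal. The record does not state a specific application, and it notes only that part of the plasmid derives from an earlier deposited plasmid.
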