Features (pLannotate 1.2.2; 22 found; start..end, strand, type, name):
      1..589     +  rep_origin     ori: high-copy-number ColE1/pMB1/pBR322/pUC origin of replication
    772..864     +  CDS            lacI (fragment): lac repressor; lacI; The lac repressor binds to the lac operator to inhibit transcription in E. coli. This inhibition can be relieved by adding lactose or isopropyl-β-D-thiogalactopyranoside (IPTG).
    877..898     +  protein_bind   CAP binding site: CAP binding activates transcription in the presence of cAMP. E. coli catabolite activator protein
    913..943     +  promoter       lac promoter: promoter for the E. coli lac operon
    951..967     +  protein_bind   lac operator: The lac repressor binds to the lac operator to inhibit transcription in E. coli. This inhibition can be relieved by adding lactose or isopropyl-β-D-thiogalactopyranoside (IPTG). lac repressor encoded by lacI
   1020..1399    +  enhancer       CMV enhancer: human cytomegalovirus immediate early enhancer
   1400..1603    +  promoter       CMV promoter: human cytomegalovirus (CMV) immediate early promoter
   1739..1782    +  intron         CMV intron (fragment): modified intron A from human cytomegalovirus
   1834..1852    +  promoter       SP6 promoter: promoter for bacteriophage SP6 RNA polymerase
   1856..1893    +  CDS            IgH signal sequence (fragment): signal sequence from the mouse immunoglobulin heavy chain variable region
   1921..1939    +  misc_feature   MCS (fragment): pBluescript multiple cloning site
   1944..2228    +  CDS            3L21A_BUNMU: Experimental evidence at protein level: Swiss-Prot protein existence level 1. Binds with high affinity to muscular (tested on Torpedo marmorata, Kd=0.4 nM) and neuronal (tested on chimeric alpha-7/CHRNA7, Kd=0.95 nM) nicotinic acetylcholine receptor (nAChR) and inhibits acetylcholine from binding to the receptor, thereby impairing neuromuscular and neuronal transmission (PubMed:9305882). It also shows an activity on GABA(A) receptors (PubMed:16549768, PubMed:25634239). It antagonises GABA-activated currents with high potency when tested on primary hippocampal neurons (PubMed:25634239). It inhi
   2292..3068    +  CDS            IGHG2_CAVPO (fragment): Experimental evidence at protein level: Swiss-Prot protein existence level 1. From Cavia porcellus (Guinea pig).
   3101..3235    +  polyA_signal   SV40 poly(A) signal: SV40 polyadenylation signal
   3304..3661    +  promoter       SV40 promoter: SV40 enhancer and early promoter
   3680..3834    +  CDS            lacZα (fragment): LacZα fragment of β-galactosidase; lacZ fragment
   3840..3891    -  misc_feature   bom (fragment): basis of mobility region from pBR322
   3910..4290    +  rep_origin     M13 ori (sequence partly withheld): M13 bacteriophage origin of replication; arrow indicates direction of (+) strand synthesis
   4366..4415    -  misc_feature   bom (fragment): basis of mobility region from pBR322
   4517..4552    -  CDS            rop (fragment): Rop protein, which maintains plasmids at low copy number; rop
   4647..4751    +  promoter       AmpR promoter: bla
   4752..5612    +  CDS            AmpR: β-lactamase; bla; confers resistance to ampicillin, carbenicillin, and related antibiotics
>Addgene plasmid #232292 | pPMS-2272 | addgene full sequence | sequence record 462102 | Addgene NGS Result
TTGAGATCCTTTTTTTCTGCGCGTAATCTGCTGCTTGCAAACAAAAAAACCACCGCTACCAGCGGTGGTT
TGTTTGCCGGATCAAGAGCTACCAACTCTTTTTCCGAAGGTAACTGGCTTCAGCAGAGCGCAGATACCAA
ATACTGTTCTTCTAGTGTAGCCGTAGTTAGGCCACCACTTCAAGAACTCTGTAGCACCGCCTACATACCT
CGCTCTGCTAATCCTGTTACCAGTGGCTGCTGCCAGTGGCGATAAGTCGTGTCTTACCGGGTTGGACTCA
AGACGATAGTTACCGGATAAGGCGCAGCGGTCGGGCTGAACGGGGGGTTCGTGCACACAGCCCAGCTTGG
AGCGAACGACCTACACCGAACTGAGATACCTACAGCGTGAGCTATGAGAAAGCGCCACGCTTCCCGAAGG
GAGAAAGGCGGACAGGTATCCGGTAAGCGGCAGGGTCGGAACAGGAGAGCGCACGAGGGAGCTTCCAGGG
GGAAACGCCTGGTATCTTTATAGTCCTGTCGGGTTTCGCCACCTCTGACTTGAGCGTCGATTTTTGTGAT
GCTCGTCAGGGGGGCGGAGCCTATGGAAAAACGCCAGCAACGCGGCCTTTTTACGGTTCCTGGCCTTTTG
CTGGCCTTTTGCTCACATGTTCTTTCCTGCGTTATCCCCTGATTCTGTGGATAACCGTATTACCGCCTTT
GAGTGAGCTGATACCGCTCGCCGCAGCCGAACGACCGAGCGCAGCGAGTCAGTGAGCGAGGAAGCGGAAG
AGCGCCCAATACGCAAACCGCCTCTCCCCGCGCGTTGGCCGATTCATTAATGCAGCTGGCACGACAGGTT
TCCCGACTGGAAAGCGGGCAGTGAGCGCAACGCAATTAATGTGAGTTAGCTCACTCATTAGGCACCCCAG
GCTTTACACTTTATGCTTCCGGCTCGTATGTTGTGTGGAATTGTGAGCGGATAACAATTTCACACAGGAA
ACAGCTATGACATGATTACGAATTAATTCGAGCTCGCCCGACATTGATTATTGACTAGTTATTAATAGTA
ATCAATTACGGGGTCATTAGTTCATAGCCCATATATGGAGTTCCGCGTTACATAACTTACGGTAAATGGC
CCGCCTGGCTGACCGCCCAACGACCCCCGCCCATTGACGTCAATAATGACGTATGTTCCCATAGTAACGC
CAATAGGGACTTTCCATTGACGTCAATGGGTGGAGTATTTACGGTAAACTGCCCACTTGGCAGTACATCA
AGTGTATCATATGCCAAGTACGCCCCCTATTGACGTCAATGACGGTAAATGGCCCGCCTGGCATTATGCC
CAGTACATGACCTTATGGGACTTTCCTACTTGGCAGTACATCTACGTATTAGTCATCGCTATTACCATGG
TGATGCGGTTTTGGCAGTACATCAATGGGCGTGGATAGCGGTTTGACTCACGGGGATTTCCAAGTCTCCA
CCCCATTGACGTCAATGGGAGTTTGTTTTGGCACCAAAATCAACGGGACTTTCCAAAATGTCGTAACAAC
TCCGCCCCATTGACGCAAATGGGCGGTAGGCGTGTACGGTGGGAGGTCTATATAAGCAGAGCTCGTTTAG
TGAACCGTCAGATCGCCTGGAGACGCCATCCACGCTGTTTTGACCTCCATAGAAGACACCGGGACCGATC
CAGCCTCCGCGGCCGGGAACGGTGCATTGGAACGCGGATTCCCCGTGCCAAGAGTGACGTAAGTACCGCC
TATAGAGTCTATAGGCCCACCCCCTTGGCTTCGTTAGAACGCGGCTACAATTAATACATAACCTTATGTA
TCATACACATACGATTTAGGTGACACTATAGAATAACATCCACTTTGCCTTTCTCTCCACAGGTGTCCAC
TCCCAGGTCCAACTGCACCTCGGTTCTATCCCACCGCGGTGGCGGCCGCCACCATGAAGACCCTGCTGCT
GACCCTGGTGGTGGTGACAATCGTGTGCCTGGACCTGGGATACACCATCGTGTGCCACACCACCGCCACC
AGCCCTATCAGCGCTGTGACCTGCCCTCCTGGCGAGAACCTGTGCTACAGAAAGATGTGGTGCGACGCCT
TCTGTAGCAGCAGAGGCAAGGTGGTCGAGCTGGGATGCGCCGCTACCTGCCCTAGCAAGAAACCTTACGA
AGAGGTGACCTGCTGTAGCACCGACAAGTGCAACCCTCACCCTAAGCAGCGCCCTGGAGGTTCTGGTGGT
TCTGGAGGAGGCGCGCCTGGTTCTGGTGGTTCTGGTACATGTCCCAAGTGCCCACCTCCTGAAAACCTGG
GTGGACCATCTGTCTTCATCTTTCCCCCGAAGCCCAAGGACACGCTCATGATCTCCCTGACCCCTAGGGT
CACATGTGTGGTGGTAGATGTGAGCCAAGATGAGCCTGAAGTCCAGTTCACATGGTTCGTGGACAACAAA
CCGGTCGGCAATGCTGAGACAAAGCCCCGAGTGGAGCAATACAACACGACATTCCGCGTGGAAAGTGTCC
TCCCCATCCAGCACCAGGACTGGCTGAGGGGCAAGGAATTCAAGTGCAAGGTCTACAACAAAGCCCTGCC
AGCCCCCATAGAGAAGACCATCTCCAAAACCAAAGGTGGGAGTGCAGTGCAGGCAGGTGGGAGATTGGGA
GGCACTGTGGGGGTGAAATGGACAGGCCCTCCATGGCCAGCCCTCCATCCCTGGCATTGAACATGTGCTG
ATCTCTGTCCCACAGGGGCTCCCCGCATGCCAGATGTGTACACCCTTCCCCCGTCCCGAGACGAGCTATC
CAAGAGCAAAGTCAGTGTGACCTGCCTGATCATCAACTTCTTTCCTGCCGACATCCACGTGGAGTGGGCC
AGCAATAGGGTTCCAGTGAGTGAGAAGGAATACAAGAACACCCCACCCATTGAGGACGCTGACGGGTCCT
ACTTCCTCTACAGCAAGCTCACTGTGGATAAGAGCGCGTGGGATCAGGGAACCGTCTACACCTGCTCCGT
GATGCATGAAGCCCTGCACAATCATGTCACTCAGAAGGCCATCTCCCGCTCTCCGGGTAAATGAGGGCCC
GAGCTTGGCCGCCATGGCCCAACTTGTTTATTGCAGCTTATAATGGTTACAAATAAAGCAATAGCATCAC
AAATTTCACAAATAAAGCATTTTTTTCACTGCATTCTAGTTGTGGTTTGTCCAAACTCATCAATGTATCT
TATCATGTCTGGATCGGGAATTAATTCGGCGCAGCACCATGGCCTGAAATAACCTCTGAAAGAGGAACTT
GGTTAGGTACCTTCTGAGGCGGAAAGAACCAGCTGTGGAATGTGTGTCAGTTAGGGTGTGGAAAGTCCCC
AGGCTCCCCAGCAGGCAGAAGTATGCAAAGCATGCATCTCAATTAGTCAGCAACCAGGTGTGGAAAGTCC
CCAGGCTCCCCAGCAGGCAGAAGTATGCAAAGCATGCATCTCAATTAGTCAGCAACCATAGTCCCGCCCC
TAACTCCGCCCATCCCGCCCCTAACTCCGCCCAGTTCCGCCCATTCTCCGCCCCATGGCTGACTAATTTT
TTTTATTTATGCAGAGGCCGAGGCCGCCTCGGCCTCTGAGCTATTCCAGAAGTAGTGAGGAGGCTTTTTT
GGAGGCCTAGGCTTTTGCAAAAAGCTGTTAACAGCTTGGCACTGGCCGTCGTTTTACAACGTCGTGACTG
GGAAAACCCTGGCGTTACCCAACTTAATCGCCTTGCAGCACATCCCCCTTTCGCCAGCTGGCGTAATAGC
GAAGAGGCCCGCACCGATCGCCCTTCCCAACAGTTGCGCAGCCTGAATGGCGAATGGCGCCTGATGCGGT
ATTTTCTCCTTACGCATCTGTGCGGTATTTCACACCGCATA
[142 nt withheld, positions 3892-4033]
C
[141 nt withheld, positions 4035-4175]
CCTTTGACGTTGGAGTCCACGTTCTTT
[37 nt withheld, positions 4203-4239]
ACCCTATCTCGGGCTATTCTTTTGATTTATAAGGGATTTTGCCGATTTCGGCCTATTGGTTAAAAAATGA
GCTGATTTAACAAAAATTTAACGCGAATTTTAACAAAATATTAACGTTTACAATTTTATGGTGCACTCTC
AGTACAATCTGCTCTGATGCCGCATAGTTAAGCCAGCCCCGACACCCGCCAACACCCGCTGACGCGCCCT
GACGGGCTTGTCTGCTCCCGGCATCCGCTTACAGACAAGCTGTGACCGTCTCCGGGAGCTGCATGTGTCA
GAGGTTTTCACCGTCATCACCGAAACGCGCGAGACGAAAGGGCCTCGTGATACGCCTATTTTTATAGGTT
AATGTCATGATAATAATGGTTTCTTAGACGTCAGGTGGCACTTTTCGGGGAAATGTGCGCGGAACCCCTA
TTTGTTTATTTTTCTAAATACATTCAAATATGTATCCGCTCATGAGACAATAACCCTGATAAATGCTTCA
ATAATATTGAAAAAGGAAGAGTATGAGTATTCAACATTTCCGTGTCGCCCTTATTCCCTTTTTTGCGGCA
TTTTGCCTTCCTGTTTTTGCTCACCCAGAAACGCTGGTGAAAGTAAAAGATGCTGAAGATCAGTTGGGTG
CACGAGTGGGTTACATCGAACTGGATCTCAACAGCGGTAAGATCCTTGAGAGTTTTCGCCCCGAAGAACG
TTTTCCAATGATGAGCACTTTTAAAGTTCTGCTATGTGGCGCGGTATTATCCCGTATTGACGCCGGGCAA
GAGCAACTCGGTCGCCGCATACACTATTCTCAGAATGACTTGGTTGAGTACTCACCAGTCACAGAAAAGC
ATCTTACGGATGGCATGACAGTAAGAGAATTATGCAGTGCTGCCATAACCATGAGTGATAACACTGCGGC
CAACTTACTTCTGACAACGATCGGAGGACCGAAGGAGCTAACCGCTTTTTTGCACAACATGGGGGATCAT
GTAACTCGCCTTGATCGTTGGGAACCGGAGCTGAATGAAGCCATACCAAACGACGAGCGTGACACCACGA
TGCCTGTAGCAATGGCAACAACGTTGCGCAAACTATTAACTGGCGAACTACTTACTCTAGCTTCCCGGCA
ACAATTAATAGACTGGATGGAGGCGGATAAAGTTGCAGGACCACTTCTGCGCTCGGCCCTTCCGGCTGGC
TGGTTTATTGCTGATAAATCTGGAGCCGGTGAGCGTGGGTCTCGCGGTATCATTGCAGCACTGGGGCCAG
ATGGTAAGCCCTCCCGTATCGTAGTTATCTACACGACGGGGAGTCAGGCAACTATGGATGAACGAAATAG
ACAGATCGCTGAGATAGGTGCCTCACTGATTAAGCATTGGTAACTGTCAGACCAAGTTTACTCATATATA
CTTTAGATTGATTTAAAACTTCATTTTTAATTTAAAAGGATCTAGGTGAAGATCCTTTTTGATAATCTCA
TGACCAAAATCCCTTAACGTGAGTTTTCGTTCCACTGAGCGTCAGACCCCGTAGAAAAGATCAAAGGATC
TTC
